>Addgene plasmid #205172 | pAG1280 NLS-mCherry-FIREtag-NES | addgene full sequence | sequence record 406792 | Addgene NGS Result
TAGTTATTAATAGTAATCAATTACGGGGTCATTAGTTCATAGCCCATATATGGAGTTCCGCGTTACATAA
CTTACGGTAAATGGCCCGCCTGGCTGACCGCCCAACGACCCCCGCCCATTGACGTCAATAATGACGTATG
TTCCCATAGTAACGCCAATAGGGACTTTCCATTGACGTCAATGGGTGGAGTATTTACGGTAAACTGCCCA
CTTGGCAGTACATCAAGTGTATCATATGCCAAGTACGCCCCCTATTGACGTCAATGACGGTAAATGGCCC
GCCTGGCATTATGCCCAGTACATGACCTTATGGGACTTTCCTACTTGGCAGTACATCTACGTATTAGTCA
TCGCTATTACCATGGTGATGCGGTTTTGGCAGTACATCAATGGGCGTGGATAGCGGTTTGACTCACGGGG
ATTTCCAAGTCTCCACCCCATTGACGTCAATGGGAGTTTGTTTTGGCACCAAAATCAACGGGACTTTCCA
AAATGTCGTAACAACTCCGCCCCATTGACGCAAATGGGCGGTAGGCGTGTACGGTGGGAGGTCTATATAA
GCAGAGCTGGTTTAGTGAACCGTCAGATCCGCTAGCGCTACCGGACTCAGATCTATGCCAAAAAAGAAAA
GAAAAGTTTCCGGAGGAGGCGGCATGGTGAGCAAGGGCGAGGAGGATAACATGGCCATCATCAAGGAGTT
CATGCGCTTCAAGGTGCACATGGAGGGCTCCGTGAACGGCCACGAGTTCGAGATCGAGGGCGAGGGCGAG
GGCCGCCCCTACGAGGGCACCCAGACCGCCAAGCTGAAGGTGACCAAGGGTGGCCCCCTGCCCTTCGCCT
GGGACATCCTGTCCCCTCAGTTCATGTACGGCTCCAAGGCCTACGTGAAGCACCCCGCCGACATCCCCGA
CTACTTGAAGCTGTCCTTCCCCGAGGGCTTCAAGTGGGAGCGCGTGATGAACTTCGAGGACGGCGGCGTG
GTGACCGTGACCCAGGACTCCTCCCTGCAGGACGGCGAGTTCATCTACAAGGTGAAGCTGCGCGGCACCA
ACTTCCCCTCCGACGGCCCCGTAATGCAGAAGAAGACCATGGGCTGGGAGGCCTCCTCCGAGCGGATGTA
CCCCGAGGACGGCGCCCTGAAGGGCGAGATCAAGCAGAGGCTGAAGCTGAAGGACGGCGGCCACTACGAC
GCTGAGGTCAAGACCACCTACAAGGCCAAGAAGCCCGTGCAGCTGCCCGGCGCCTACAACGTCAACATCA
AGTTGGACATCACCTCCCACAACGAGGACTACACCATCGTGGAACAGTACGAACGCGCCGAGGGCCGCCA
CTCCACCGGCGGCATGGACGAGCTGTACAAGTCTAGAGGCGGCGGCTCCGGTGACAGATATTGGGTCTTT
GTGAAACGGGTGGGCTCCGGCGGCGATGAGGTGGATGGCTCCGGCGGCTTAGCCTTGAAATTAGCAGGTC
TTGATATCGGGAGCTAATAGGCGGCCGCGACTCTAGATCATAATCAGCCATACCACATTTGTAGAGGTTT
TACTTGCTTTAAAAAACCTCCCACACCTCCCCCTGAACCTGAAACATAAAATGAATGCAATTGTTGTTGT
TAACTTGTTTATTGCAGCTTATAATGGTTACAAATAAAGCAATAGCATCACAAATTTCACAAATAAAGCA
TTTTTTTCACTGCATTCTAGTTGTGGTTTGTCCAAACTCATCAATGTATCTTAAGGCGTAAATTGTAAGC
GTTAATATTTTGTTAAAATTCGCGTTAAATTTTTGTTAAATCAGCTCATTTTTTAACCAATAGGCCGAAA
TCGGCAAAATCCCTTATAAATCAAAAGAATAGACCGAGATAGGGT
[37 nt withheld, positions 1866-1902]
AAAGAACGTGGACTCCAACGTCAAAGG
[49 nt withheld, positions 1930-1978]
T
[91 nt withheld, positions 1980-2070]
G
[124 nt withheld, positions 2072-2195]
CAGGTGGCACTTTTCGGGGAAATGTGCGCGGAACCCCTATTTGTTTATTTTTCTAAATACATTCAAATAT
GTATCCGCTCATGAGACAATAACCCTGATAAATGCTTCAATAATATTGAAAAAGGAAGAGTCCTGAGGCG
GAAAGAACCAGCTGTGGAATGTGTGTCAGTTAGGGTGTGGAAAGTCCCCAGGCTCCCCAGCAGGCAGAAG
TATGCAAAGCATGCATCTCAATTAGTCAGCAACCAGGTGTGGAAAGTCCCCAGGCTCCCCAGCAGGCAGA
AGTATGCAAAGCATGCATCTCAATTAGTCAGCAACCATAGTCCCGCCCCTAACTCCGCCCATCCCGCCCC
TAACTCCGCCCAGTTCCGCCCATTCTCCGCCCCATGGCTGACTAATTTTTTTTATTTATGCAGAGGCCGA
GGCCGCCTCGGCCTCTGAGCTATTCCAGAAGTAGTGAGGAGGCTTTTTTGGAGGCCTAGGCTTTTGCAAA
GATCGATCAAGAGACAGGATGAGGATCGTTTCGCATGATTGAACAAGATGGATTGCACGCAGGTTCTCCG
GCCGCTTGGGTGGAGAGGCTATTCGGCTATGACTGGGCACAACAGACAATCGGCTGCTCTGATGCCGCCG
TGTTCCGGCTGTCAGCGCAGGGGCGCCCGGTTCTTTTTGTCAAGACCGACCTGTCCGGTGCCCTGAATGA
ACTGCAAGACGAGGCAGCGCGGCTATCGTGGCTGGCCACGACGGGCGTTCCTTGCGCAGCTGTGCTCGAC
GTTGTCACTGAAGCGGGAAGGGACTGGCTGCTATTGGGCGAAGTGCCGGGGCAGGATCTCCTGTCATCTC
ACCTTGCTCCTGCCGAGAAAGTATCCATCATGGCTGATGCAATGCGGCGGCTGCATACGCTTGATCCGGC
TACCTGCCCATTCGACCACCAAGCGAAACATCGCATCGAGCGAGCACGTACTCGGATGGAAGCCGGTCTT
GTCGATCAGGATGATCTGGACGAAGAGCATCAGGGGCTCGCGCCAGCCGAACTGTTCGCCAGGCTCAAGG
CGAGCATGCCCGACGGCGAGGATCTCGTCGTGACCCATGGCGATGCCTGCTTGCCGAATATCATGGTGGA
AAATGGCCGCTTTTCTGGATTCATCGACTGTGGCCGGCTGGGTGTGGCGGACCGCTATCAGGACATAGCG
TTGGCTACCCGTGATATTGCTGAAGAGCTTGGCGGCGAATGGGCTGACCGCTTCCTCGTGCTTTACGGTA
TCGCCGCTCCCGATTCGCAGCGCATCGCCTTCTATCGCCTTCTTGACGAGTTCTTCTGAGCGGGACTCTG
GGGTTCGAAATGACCGACCAAGCGACGCCCAACCTGCCATCACGAGATTTCGATTCCACCGCCGCCTTCT
ATGAAAGGTTGGGCTTCGGAATCGTTTTCCGGGACGCCGGCTGGATGATCCTCCAGCGCGGGGATCTCAT
GCTGGAGTTCTTCGCCCACCCTAGGGGGAGGCTAACTGAAACACGGAAGGAGACAATACCGGAAGGAACC
CGCGCTATGACGGCAATAAAAAGACAGAATAAAACGCACGGTGTTGGGTCGTTTGTTCATAAACGCGGGG
TTCGGTCCCAGGGCTGGCACTCTGTCGATACCCCACCGAGACCCCATTGGGGCCAATACGCCCGCGTTTC
TTCCTTTTCCCCACCCCACCCCCCAAGTTCGGGTGAAGGCCCAGGGCTCGCAGCCAACGTCGGGGCGGCA
GGCCCTGCCATAGCCTCAGGTTACTCATATATACTTTAGATTGATTTAAAACTTCATTTTTAATTTAAAA
GGATCTAGGTGAAGATCCTTTTTGATAATCTCATGACCAAAATCCCTTAACGTGAGTTTTCGTTCCACTG
AGCGTCAGACCCCGTAGAAAAGATCAAAGGATCTTCTTGAGATCCTTTTTTTCTGCGCGTAATCTGCTGC
TTGCAAACAAAAAAACCACCGCTACCAGCGGTGGTTTGTTTGCCGGATCAAGAGCTACCAACTCTTTTTC
CGAAGGTAACTGGCTTCAGCAGAGCGCAGATACCAAATACTGTTCTTCTAGTGTAGCCGTAGTTAGGCCA
CCACTTCAAGAACTCTGTAGCACCGCCTACATACCTCGCTCTGCTAATCCTGTTACCAGTGGCTGCTGCC
AGTGGCGATAAGTCGTGTCTTACCGGGTTGGACTCAAGACGATAGTTACCGGATAAGGCGCAGCGGTCGG
GCTGAACGGGGGGTTCGTGCACACAGCCCAGCTTGGAGCGAACGACCTACACCGAACTGAGATACCTACA
GCGTGAGCTATGAGAAAGCGCCACGCTTCCCGAAGGGAGAAAGGCGGACAGGTATCCGGTAAGCGGCAGG
GTCGGAACAGGAGAGCGCACGAGGGAGCTTCCAGGGGGAAACGCCTGGTATCTTTATAGTCCTGTCGGGT
TTCGCCACCTCTGACTTGAGCGTCGATTTTTGTGATGCTCGTCAGGGGGGCGGAGCCTATGGAAAAACGC
CAGCAACGCGGCCTTTTTACGGTTCCTGGCCTTTTGCTGGCCTTTTGCTCACATGTTCTTTCCTGCGTTA
TCCCCTGATTCTGTGGATAACCGTATTACCGCCATGCAT
Features (pLannotate 1.2.2; 15 found; start..end, strand, type, name):
     61..364     +  enhancer       CMV enhancer: human cytomegalovirus immediate early enhancer
    365..568     +  promoter       CMV promoter: human cytomegalovirus (CMV) immediate early promoter
    591..614     +  misc_feature   MCS (fragment): multiple cloning site
    654..1361    +  CDS            mCherry: mCherry is a basic (constitutively fluorescent) red fluorescent protein published in 2004, derived from Discosoma sp.. It is reported to be a very rapidly-maturing monomer with low acid sensitivity.
   1377..1412    +  CDS            Y-FAST (fragment): small protein tag, derived from photoactive yellow protein, that allows in vivo fluorescent labeling by addition of a cell-permeant fluorogen (Plamont et al., 2016)
   1506..1589    +  CDS            large T antigen (fragment): large T antigen from SV40 (simian virus 40)
   1612..1733    +  polyA_signal   SV40 poly(A) signal: SV40 polyadenylation signal
   1767..2195    -  rep_origin     f1 ori (sequence partly withheld): f1 bacteriophage origin of replication; arrow indicates direction of (+) strand synthesis
   2222..2326    +  promoter       AmpR promoter: bla
   2328..2685    +  promoter       SV40 promoter: SV40 enhancer and early promoter
   2720..3514    +  CDS            NeoR/KanR: aminoglycoside phosphotransferase from Tn5; aph(3')-II (or nptII); confers resistance to neomycin, kanamycin, and G418 (Geneticin®)
   3535..3687    +  CDS            ble (fragment): BLE_KLEPN - Experimental evidence at protein level: Swiss-Prot protein existence level 1. Binding protein with a strong affinity to the bleomycin family of antibiotics. Binds to CL990; an antimitotic-antibiotic compound. From Klebsiella pneumoniae.
   3746..3793    +  polyA_signal   HSV TK poly(A) signal: herpes simplex virus thymidine kinase polyadenylation signal (Cole and Stacy, 1985)
   3884..3900    -  polyA_signal   bGH poly(A) signal (fragment): bovine growth hormone polyadenylation signal
   4122..4710    +  rep_origin     ori: high-copy-number ColE1/pMB1/pBR322/pUC origin of replication
