[The description below was written by a language model from this plasmid's Addgene catalogue record and pLannotate feature annotations shown in this document.]
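Description:
pAG1280 NLS-mCherry-FIREtag-NES is a mammalian expression plasmid of about 4.8 kb, recorded as built on a pIRES backbone, although no IRES element appears in the annotated feature table. It replicates in E. coli from a high-copy ColE1/pUC-type origin and also carries an f1 phage origin. A single NeoR/KanR (Tn5 aminoglycoside phosphotransferase) gene serves both hosts. The bacterial AmpR (bla) promoter drives it for kanamycin selection, and the adjacent SV40 enhancer/early promoter drives it for G418 selection in mammalian cells, with an HSV TK polyadenylation signal downstream. Short ble and bGH poly(A) fragments are also annotated in this region and look like backbone remnants rather than functional parts.

The payload is one fusion open reading frame expressed from the human CMV immediate-early enhancer and promoter and terminated by an SV40 poly(A) signal. According to the insert name, it encodes a nuclear localization signal, the monomeric red fluorescent protein mCherry, FIREtag and a nuclear export signal, assembled by Gibson cloning. The feature table confirms mCherry, followed by a short segment matching Y-FAST, the small fluorogen-binding tag derived from photoactive yellow protein. This is consistent with FIREtag being a small peptide related to FAST. The NLS and NES are not annotated individually, and a fragment matching SV40 large T antigen lies just upstream of the poly(A) signal; the record does not state its role.

The associated publication describes a fluorogenic chemically induced dimerization technology for controlling, imaging and sensing protein proximity. Carrying both import and export signals, the mCherry-labelled protein would be expected to shuttle between nucleus and cytoplasm. This would suit it to reporting relocalization when FIREtag is induced to dimerize with a partner, although the record states only that the plasmid expresses the fusion in mammalian cells.
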