Addgene plasmid #205172: pAG1280 NLS-mCherry-FIREtag-NES
Purpose: expresses NLS-mCherry-FIREtag-NES in mammalian cells
Depositing lab: Arnaud Gautier. Publication: A fluorogenic chemically induced dimerization technology for controlling, imaging and sensing protein proximity. Bottone S, Joliot O, Cakil ZV, El Hajji L, Rakotoarison LM, Boncompain G, Perez F, Gautier A. Nat Methods. 2023 Aug 28. doi: 10.1038/s41592-023-01988-8. PubMed 37640938.
Backbone
  Vector backbone: pIRES
  Backbone size w/o insert (bp): 4005
  Vector type: Mammalian Expression
  Selectable markers: Neomycin (select with G418)
Growth in bacteria
  Bacterial resistance: Kanamycin, 50 μg/mL
  Growth temperature: 37°C
  Growth strain: DH5alpha
  Copy number: High Copy
Gene/Insert
  Gene/Insert name: NLS-mCherry-FIREtag-NES
  Cloning method: Gibson Cloning
  Sequencing primers: 5′ cgcaaatgggcggtaggcgtg
Terms and licenses: Academic/Nonprofit Terms; Industry Terms: Not Available to Industry
How to cite: pAG1280 NLS-mCherry-FIREtag-NES was a gift from Arnaud Gautier (Addgene plasmid # 205172 ; http://n2t.net/addgene:205172 ; RRID:Addgene_205172)
